# Supplementary material for: High-throughput optimisation of protein secretion in yeast via an engineered biosensor
Source: bioRxiv preprint, doi:10.1101/2024.05.15.594099, version 2 (2024-05-16)
Supplement: Supplementary file 3 [file 594099_file04.zip › Supp_file_3_SPseqeunces/46_signal_peptides_NEW_2024-04-09/sp_P23776_EXG1_YEAST0-19.gb]

LOCUS       sp_P23776_EXG1_YEAST:0-1 108 bp ds-DNA     linear       15-NOV-2022
DEFINITION  .
FEATURES             Location/Qualifiers
ORIGIN
        1 GCATCGTCTC ATCGGTCTCA TATGCTATCA CTTAAAACGC TACTGTGCAC GCTTCTTACT
       61 GTCAGTTCTG TCCTTGCGGC CCCTTGAGAC CTGAGACGGC ATGTGCAT
//
