# Supplementary material for: High-throughput optimisation of protein secretion in yeast via an engineered biosensor
Source: bioRxiv preprint, doi:10.1101/2024.05.15.594099, version 2 (2024-05-16)
Supplement: Supplementary file 3 [file 594099_file04.zip › Supp_file_3_SPseqeunces/46_signal_peptides_NEW_2024-04-09/sp_A2RUU4_COLL1_HUMAN0-23.gb]

LOCUS       sp_A2RUU4_COLL1_HUMAN:0- 120 bp ds-DNA     linear       15-NOV-2022
DEFINITION  .
FEATURES             Location/Qualifiers
ORIGIN
        1 GCATCGTCTC ATCGGTCTCA TATGATGCTT CCCCAATGGC TGTTGCTACT GTTCCTATTA
       61 TTTTTCTTCT TGTTCTTGCT TACCCGTGGA GCCCCTTGAG ACCTGAGACG GCATGTGCAT
//
