# Supplementary material for: High-throughput optimisation of protein secretion in yeast via an engineered biosensor
Source: bioRxiv preprint, doi:10.1101/2024.05.15.594099, version 2 (2024-05-16)
Supplement: Supplementary file 3 [file 594099_file04.zip › Supp_file_3_SPseqeunces/46_signal_peptides_NEW_2024-04-09/sp_Q03178_PIR1_YEAST0-18.gb]

LOCUS       sp_Q03178_PIR1_YEAST:0-1 105 bp ds-DNA     linear       15-NOV-2022
DEFINITION  .
FEATURES             Location/Qualifiers
ORIGIN
        1 GCATCGTCTC ATCGGTCTCA TATGCAGTAT AAAAAAAGCC TAGTGGCTTC TGCATTGGTT
       61 GCCACTAGCT TGGCAGCCCC TTGAGACCTG AGACGGCATG TGCAT
//
