# Supplementary material for: High-throughput optimisation of protein secretion in yeast via an engineered biosensor
Source: bioRxiv preprint, doi:10.1101/2024.05.15.594099, version 2 (2024-05-16)
Supplement: Supplementary file 3 [file 594099_file04.zip › Supp_file_3_SPseqeunces/46_signal_peptides_NEW_2024-04-09/sp_O14793_GDF8_HUMAN0-18.gb]

LOCUS       sp_O14793_GDF8_HUMAN:0-1 105 bp ds-DNA     linear       26-OCT-2023
DEFINITION  .
FEATURES             Location/Qualifiers
ORIGIN
        1 GCATCGTCTC ATCGGTCTCA TATGCAAAAG CTACAGTTGT GCGTTTACAT ATACCTATTC
       61 ATGTTGATCG TGGCAGCCCC TTGAGACCTG AGACGGCATG TGCAT
//
