# Supplementary material for: High-throughput optimisation of protein secretion in yeast via an engineered biosensor
Source: bioRxiv preprint, doi:10.1101/2024.05.15.594099, version 2 (2024-05-16)
Supplement: Supplementary file 3 [file 594099_file04.zip › Supp_file_3_SPseqeunces/46_signal_peptides_NEW_2024-04-09/sp_P41947_MEL6_YEASX0-18.gb]

LOCUS       sp_P41947_MEL6_YEASX:0-1 105 bp ds-DNA     linear       15-NOV-2022
DEFINITION  .
FEATURES             Location/Qualifiers
ORIGIN
        1 GCATCGTCTC ATCGGTCTCA TATGTTCGCC TTTTATTTCT TGACAGCGTG CATAAGCCTA
       61 AAAGGCGTTT TCGGGGCCCC TTGAGACCTG AGACGGCATG TGCAT
//
