# Supplementary material for: High-throughput optimisation of protein secretion in yeast via an engineered biosensor
Source: bioRxiv preprint, doi:10.1101/2024.05.15.594099, version 2 (2024-05-16)
Supplement: Supplementary file 3 [file 594099_file04.zip › Supp_file_3_SPseqeunces/46_signal_peptides_NEW_2024-04-09/sp_P38844_DSE2_YEAST0-21.gb]

LOCUS       sp_P38844_DSE2_YEAST:0-2 114 bp ds-DNA     linear       15-NOV-2022
DEFINITION  .
FEATURES             Location/Qualifiers
ORIGIN
        1 GCATCGTCTC ATCGGTCTCA TATGAAATTC AATTTCTCCA CTATCTTCAA TATCCTATTC
       61 TTCCTGTTTA CTTTAATCGA GGCTGCCCCT TGAGACCTGA GACGGCATGT GCAT
//
