# Supplementary material for: High-throughput optimisation of protein secretion in yeast via an engineered biosensor
Source: bioRxiv preprint, doi:10.1101/2024.05.15.594099, version 2 (2024-05-16)
Supplement: Supplementary file 3 [file 594099_file04.zip › Supp_file_3_SPseqeunces/46_signal_peptides_NEW_2024-04-09/sp_Q99616_CCL13_HUMAN0-23.gb]

LOCUS       sp_Q99616_CCL13_HUMAN:0- 120 bp ds-DNA     linear       15-NOV-2022
DEFINITION  .
FEATURES             Location/Qualifiers
ORIGIN
        1 GCATCGTCTC ATCGGTCTCA TATGAAGGTA TCTGCTGTCT TACTATGCCT TCTATTGATG
       61 ACTGCCGCCT TTAACCCCCA GGGTCTTGCA GCCCCTTGAG ACCTGAGACG GCATGTGCAT
//
