# Supplementary material for: High-throughput optimisation of protein secretion in yeast via an engineered biosensor
Source: bioRxiv preprint, doi:10.1101/2024.05.15.594099, version 2 (2024-05-16)
Supplement: Supplementary file 3 [file 594099_file04.zip › Supp_file_3_SPseqeunces/46_signal_peptides_NEW_2024-04-09/sp_Q9NRA1_PDGFC_HUMAN0-22.gb]

LOCUS       sp_Q9NRA1_PDGFC_HUMAN:0- 117 bp ds-DNA     linear       15-NOV-2022
DEFINITION  .
FEATURES             Location/Qualifiers
ORIGIN
        1 GCATCGTCTC ATCGGTCTCA TATGAGTCTG TTCGGGCTTC TTTTACTTAC GTCAGCATTA
       61 GCTGGGCAAC GTCAAGGCAC ACAAGCTGCC CCTTGAGACC TGAGACGGCA TGTGCAT
//
