# Supplementary material for: High-throughput optimisation of protein secretion in yeast via an engineered biosensor
Source: bioRxiv preprint, doi:10.1101/2024.05.15.594099, version 2 (2024-05-16)
Supplement: Supplementary file 3 [file 594099_file04.zip › Supp_file_3_SPseqeunces/46_signal_peptides_NEW_2024-04-09/sp_Q86TE4_LUZP2_HUMAN0-19.gb]

LOCUS       sp_Q86TE4_LUZP2_HUMAN:0- 108 bp ds-DNA     linear       15-NOV-2022
DEFINITION  .
FEATURES             Location/Qualifiers
ORIGIN
        1 GCATCGTCTC ATCGGTCTCA TATGAAATTC AGTCCGGCTC ATTACCTACT TCCGCTTTTG
       61 CCCGCGCTAG TATTATCTGC CCCTTGAGAC CTGAGACGGC ATGTGCAT
//
