# Supplementary material for: High-throughput optimisation of protein secretion in yeast via an engineered biosensor
Source: bioRxiv preprint, doi:10.1101/2024.05.15.594099, version 2 (2024-05-16)
Supplement: Supplementary file 3 [file 594099_file04.zip › Supp_file_3_SPseqeunces/46_signal_peptides_NEW_2024-04-09/sp_P47178_DAN1_YEAST0-19.gb]

LOCUS       sp_P47178_DAN1_YEAST:0-1 108 bp ds-DNA     linear       15-NOV-2022
DEFINITION  .
FEATURES             Location/Qualifiers
ORIGIN
        1 GCATCGTCTC ATCGGTCTCA TATGAGCAGG ATAAGTATTC TGGCCGTTGC TGCCGCCCTT
       61 GTGGCTTCTG CGACCGCGGC CCCTTGAGAC CTGAGACGGC ATGTGCAT
//
