# Supplementary material for: High-throughput optimisation of protein secretion in yeast via an engineered biosensor
Source: bioRxiv preprint, doi:10.1101/2024.05.15.594099, version 2 (2024-05-16)
Supplement: Supplementary file 3 [file 594099_file04.zip › Supp_file_3_SPseqeunces/46_signal_peptides_NEW_2024-04-09/sp_P59861_D131A_HUMAN0-22.gb]

LOCUS       sp_P59861_D131A_HUMAN:0- 117 bp ds-DNA     linear       15-NOV-2022
DEFINITION  .
FEATURES             Location/Qualifiers
ORIGIN
        1 GCATCGTCTC ATCGGTCTCA TATGCGTGTG TTGTTTTTCG TGTTTGGTGT ATTGAGTCTG
       61 ATGTTCACGG TACCACCGGC GCGTAGTGCC CCTTGAGACC TGAGACGGCA TGTGCAT
//
