# Supplementary material for: High-throughput optimisation of protein secretion in yeast via an engineered biosensor
Source: bioRxiv preprint, doi:10.1101/2024.05.15.594099, version 2 (2024-05-16)
Supplement: Supplementary file 3 [file 594099_file04.zip › Supp_file_3_SPseqeunces/46_signal_peptides_NEW_2024-04-09/sp_Q92832_NELL1_HUMAN0-21.gb]

LOCUS       sp_Q92832_NELL1_HUMAN:0- 114 bp ds-DNA     linear       15-NOV-2022
DEFINITION  .
FEATURES             Location/Qualifiers
ORIGIN
        1 GCATCGTCTC ATCGGTCTCA TATGCCGATG GACTTAATAT TAGTTGTGTG GTTCTGCGTC
       61 TGTACGGCAC GTACGGTCGT CGGTGCCCCT TGAGACCTGA GACGGCATGT GCAT
//
