# Supplementary material for: High-throughput optimisation of protein secretion in yeast via an engineered biosensor
Source: bioRxiv preprint, doi:10.1101/2024.05.15.594099, version 2 (2024-05-16)
Supplement: Supplementary file 3 [file 594099_file04.zip › Supp_file_3_SPseqeunces/46_signal_peptides_NEW_2024-04-09/sp_P04824_MEL1_YEASX0-18.gb]

LOCUS       sp_P04824_MEL1_YEASX:0-1 105 bp ds-DNA     linear       15-NOV-2022
DEFINITION  .
FEATURES             Location/Qualifiers
ORIGIN
        1 GCATCGTCTC ATCGGTCTCA TATGTTTGCC TTCTACTTTC TTACAGCGTG TATCAGCCTG
       61 AAAGGTGTGT TTGGAGCCCC TTGAGACCTG AGACGGCATG TGCAT
//
