# Supplementary material for: High-throughput optimisation of protein secretion in yeast via an engineered biosensor
Source: bioRxiv preprint, doi:10.1101/2024.05.15.594099, version 2 (2024-05-16)
Supplement: Supplementary file 3 [file 594099_file04.zip › Supp_file_3_SPseqeunces/46_signal_peptides_NEW_2024-04-09/sp_B5VE42_ECM33_YEAS60-19.gb]

LOCUS       sp_B5VE42_ECM33_YEAS6:0- 108 bp ds-DNA     linear       15-NOV-2022
DEFINITION  .
FEATURES             Location/Qualifiers
ORIGIN
        1 GCATCGTCTC ATCGGTCTCA TATGCAGTTT AAAAACGCAC TGACCGCGAC AGCGATCCTG
       61 AGCGCATCCG CACTAGCTGC CCCTTGAGAC CTGAGACGGC ATGTGCAT
//
