# Supplementary material for: High-throughput optimisation of protein secretion in yeast via an engineered biosensor
Source: bioRxiv preprint, doi:10.1101/2024.05.15.594099, version 2 (2024-05-16)
Supplement: Supplementary file 3 [file 594099_file04.zip › Supp_file_3_SPseqeunces/46_signal_peptides_NEW_2024-04-09/sp_P47001_CIS3_YEAST0-21.gb]

LOCUS       sp_P47001_CIS3_YEAST:0-2 114 bp ds-DNA     linear       15-NOV-2022
DEFINITION  .
FEATURES             Location/Qualifiers
ORIGIN
        1 GCATCGTCTC ATCGGTCTCA TATGCAGTTC AAGAACGTGG CGCTGGCGGC ATCCGTTGCT
       61 GCTCTATCTG CCACTGCCAG TGCGGCCCCT TGAGACCTGA GACGGCATGT GCAT
//
