# Supplementary material for: High-throughput optimisation of protein secretion in yeast via an engineered biosensor
Source: bioRxiv preprint, doi:10.1101/2024.05.15.594099, version 2 (2024-05-16)
Supplement: Supplementary file 3 [file 594099_file04.zip › Supp_file_3_SPseqeunces/46_signal_peptides_NEW_2024-04-09/sp_Q14114_LRP8_HUMAN0-32.gb]

LOCUS       sp_Q14114_LRP8_HUMAN:0-3 147 bp ds-DNA     linear       15-NOV-2022
DEFINITION  .
FEATURES             Location/Qualifiers
ORIGIN
        1 GCATCGTCTC ATCGGTCTCA TATGGGCCTT CCCGAGCCAG GACCACTTCG TCTGTTGGCC
       61 CTTTTATTAT TACTGTTACT ATTACTACTT CTTCAGTTAC AGCATTTGGC GGCGGCTGCC
      121 CCTTGAGACC TGAGACGGCA TGTGCAT
//
