# Supplementary material for: High-throughput optimisation of protein secretion in yeast via an engineered biosensor
Source: bioRxiv preprint, doi:10.1101/2024.05.15.594099, version 2 (2024-05-16)
Supplement: Supplementary file 3 [file 594099_file04.zip › Supp_file_3_SPseqeunces/46_signal_peptides_NEW_2024-04-09/sp_Q16609_LPAL2_HUMAN0-21.gb]

LOCUS       sp_Q16609_LPAL2_HUMAN:0- 114 bp ds-DNA     linear       15-NOV-2022
DEFINITION  .
FEATURES             Location/Qualifiers
ORIGIN
        1 GCATCGTCTC ATCGGTCTCA TATGGAACAC AAAGAGGTGG TGTTGCTATT GCTACTGTTT
       61 CTAAAGTCAG CCCCCACAGA GACTGCCCCT TGAGACCTGA GACGGCATGT GCAT
//
