# Supplementary material for: High-throughput optimisation of protein secretion in yeast via an engineered biosensor
Source: bioRxiv preprint, doi:10.1101/2024.05.15.594099, version 2 (2024-05-16)
Supplement: Supplementary file 3 [file 594099_file04.zip › Supp_file_3_SPseqeunces/46_signal_peptides_NEW_2024-04-09/sp_Q6UW88_EPGN_HUMAN0-20.gb]

LOCUS       sp_Q6UW88_EPGN_HUMAN:0-2 111 bp ds-DNA     linear       15-NOV-2022
DEFINITION  .
FEATURES             Location/Qualifiers
ORIGIN
        1 GCATCGTCTC ATCGGTCTCA TATGGCCTTA GGGGTACCTA TATCAGTCTA TTTATTATTT
       61 AATGCGATGA CTGCATTGAC TGCCCCTTGA GACCTGAGAC GGCATGTGCA T
//
