# Supplementary material for: High-throughput optimisation of protein secretion in yeast via an engineered biosensor
Source: bioRxiv preprint, doi:10.1101/2024.05.15.594099, version 2 (2024-05-16)
Supplement: Supplementary file 3 [file 594099_file04.zip › Supp_file_3_SPseqeunces/46_signal_peptides_NEW_2024-04-09/sp_P47179_DAN4_YEAST0-19.gb]

LOCUS       sp_P47179_DAN4_YEAST:0-1 108 bp ds-DNA     linear       15-NOV-2022
DEFINITION  .
FEATURES             Location/Qualifiers
ORIGIN
        1 GCATCGTCTC ATCGGTCTCA TATGGTTAAC ATCAGCATCG TCGCTGGGAT CGTCGCGCTA
       61 GCTACTAGCG CTGCCGCCGC CCCTTGAGAC CTGAGACGGC ATGTGCAT
//
