# Supplementary material for: High-throughput optimisation of protein secretion in yeast via an engineered biosensor
Source: bioRxiv preprint, doi:10.1101/2024.05.15.594099, version 2 (2024-05-16)
Supplement: Supplementary file 3 [file 594099_file04.zip › Supp_file_3_SPseqeunces/46_signal_peptides_NEW_2024-04-09/sp_P38248_ECM33_YEAST0-19.gb]

LOCUS       sp_P38248_ECM33_YEAST:0- 108 bp ds-DNA     linear       15-NOV-2022
DEFINITION  .
FEATURES             Location/Qualifiers
ORIGIN
        1 GCATCGTCTC ATCGGTCTCA TATGCAGTTC AAGAACGCCC TAACCGCTAC GGCGATATTG
       61 TCTGCCAGCG CACTAGCTGC CCCTTGAGAC CTGAGACGGC ATGTGCAT
//
