# Supplementary material for: High-throughput optimisation of protein secretion in yeast via an engineered biosensor
Source: bioRxiv preprint, doi:10.1101/2024.05.15.594099, version 2 (2024-05-16)
Supplement: Supplementary file 3 [file 594099_file04.zip › Supp_file_3_SPseqeunces/46_signal_peptides_NEW_2024-04-09/sp_Q8TGE1_AWA1_YEASK0-23.gb]

LOCUS       sp_Q8TGE1_AWA1_YEASK:0-2 120 bp ds-DNA     linear       15-NOV-2022
DEFINITION  .
FEATURES             Location/Qualifiers
ORIGIN
        1 GCATCGTCTC ATCGGTCTCA TATGTTCAAC AGATTCAACA AACTTCAGGC AGCTCTAGCT
       61 CTAGTGCTAT ATAGTCAGAG TGCGTTGGGA GCCCCTTGAG ACCTGAGACG GCATGTGCAT
//
