# Supplementary material for: High-throughput optimisation of protein secretion in yeast via an engineered biosensor
Source: bioRxiv preprint, doi:10.1101/2024.05.15.594099, version 2 (2024-05-16)
Supplement: Supplementary file 3 [file 594099_file04.zip › Supp_file_3_SPseqeunces/46_signal_peptides_NEW_2024-04-09/sp_P59827_BPIB4_HUMAN0-17.gb]

LOCUS       sp_P59827_BPIB4_HUMAN:0- 102 bp ds-DNA     linear       15-NOV-2022
DEFINITION  .
FEATURES             Location/Qualifiers
ORIGIN
        1 GCATCGTCTC ATCGGTCTCA TATGTGGATG GCTTGGTGTG TGGCGGCCTT GAGTGTTGTT
       61 GCCGTATGTG GAGCCCCTTG AGACCTGAGA CGGCATGTGC AT
//
