# Supplementary material for: High-throughput optimisation of protein secretion in yeast via an engineered biosensor
Source: bioRxiv preprint, doi:10.1101/2024.05.15.594099, version 2 (2024-05-16)
Supplement: Supplementary file 3 [file 594099_file04.zip › Supp_file_3_SPseqeunces/46_signal_peptides_NEW_2024-04-09/sp_P00748_FA12_HUMAN0-19.gb]

LOCUS       sp_P00748_FA12_HUMAN:0-1 108 bp ds-DNA     linear       15-NOV-2022
DEFINITION  .
FEATURES             Location/Qualifiers
ORIGIN
        1 GCATCGTCTC ATCGGTCTCA TATGAGGGCT CTTCTTCTTT TGGGCTTCTT GTTGGTTTCC
       61 CTTGAATCAA CGCTATCCGC CCCTTGAGAC CTGAGACGGC ATGTGCAT
//
