# Supplementary material for: High-throughput optimisation of protein secretion in yeast via an engineered biosensor
Source: bioRxiv preprint, doi:10.1101/2024.05.15.594099, version 2 (2024-05-16)
Supplement: Supplementary file 3 [file 594099_file04.zip › Supp_file_3_SPseqeunces/46_signal_peptides_NEW_2024-04-09/sp_O75629_CREG1_HUMAN0-31.gb]

LOCUS       sp_O75629_CREG1_HUMAN:0- 144 bp ds-DNA     linear       15-NOV-2022
DEFINITION  .
FEATURES             Location/Qualifiers
ORIGIN
        1 GCATCGTCTC ATCGGTCTCA TATGGCGGGC TTGAGTAGGG GTAGCGCTAG AGCGCTTTTG
       61 GCTGCCCTTC TTGCATCTAC TCTGTTGGCT CTTCTTGTAA GCCCCGCGCG TGGAGCCCCT
      121 TGAGACCTGA GACGGCATGT GCAT
//
