# Supplementary material for: High-throughput optimisation of protein secretion in yeast via an engineered biosensor
Source: bioRxiv preprint, doi:10.1101/2024.05.15.594099, version 2 (2024-05-16)
Supplement: Supplementary file 3 [file 594099_file04.zip › Supp_file_3_SPseqeunces/46_signal_peptides_NEW_2024-04-09/sp_P80098_CCL7_HUMAN0-23.gb]

LOCUS       sp_P80098_CCL7_HUMAN:0-2 120 bp ds-DNA     linear       15-NOV-2022
DEFINITION  .
FEATURES             Location/Qualifiers
ORIGIN
        1 GCATCGTCTC ATCGGTCTCA TATGAAGGCG TCAGCCGCAT TGTTGTGCTT ACTGTTGACT
       61 GCAGCCGCCT TTAGTCCGCA AGGACTGGCT GCCCCTTGAG ACCTGAGACG GCATGTGCAT
//
