# Supplementary material for: High-throughput optimisation of protein secretion in yeast via an engineered biosensor
Source: bioRxiv preprint, doi:10.1101/2024.05.15.594099, version 2 (2024-05-16)
Supplement: Supplementary file 3 [file 594099_file04.zip › Supp_file_3_SPseqeunces/46_signal_peptides_NEW_2024-04-09/Test_SPlibrary_assembly_type4_new.gb]

LOCUS       Test_SPlibrary_assembly 5556 bp ds-DNA     circular     15-NOV-2022
DEFINITION  .
FEATURES             Location/Qualifiers
     source          1..177
                     /label="source"
                     /ApEinfo_revcolor="#faac61"
                     /ApEinfo_fwdcolor="#faac61"
     CDS             355..1158
                     /label="URA3"
                     /ApEinfo_revcolor="#f8d3a9"
                     /ApEinfo_fwdcolor="#f8d3a9"
     misc_feature    1241..1744
                     /label="CEN/ARS"
                     /ApEinfo_revcolor="#b4abac"
                     /ApEinfo_fwdcolor="#b4abac"
     CDS             complement(1855..2715)
                     /label="AmpR"
                     /ApEinfo_revcolor="#faac61"
                     /ApEinfo_fwdcolor="#faac61"
     primer_bind     2478..2497
                     /label="Amp-R"
                     /ApEinfo_revcolor="#f8d3a9"
                     /ApEinfo_fwdcolor="#f8d3a9"
     promoter        complement(2716..2820)
                     /label="AmpR promoter"
                     /ApEinfo_revcolor="#b1ff67"
                     /ApEinfo_fwdcolor="#b1ff67"
     rep_origin      2923..3511
                     /label="ori"
                     /ApEinfo_revcolor="#b7e6d7"
                     /ApEinfo_fwdcolor="#b7e6d7"
     primer_bind     3412..3431
                     /label="pBR322ori-F"
                     /ApEinfo_revcolor="#d59687"
                     /ApEinfo_fwdcolor="#d59687"
     CDS             4527..5321
                     /ApEinfo_revcolor="#84b0dc"
                     /ApEinfo_fwdcolor="#84b0dc"
                     /translation="MWMAWCVAALSVVAVCGAPVVGGLVALRGAHPYIAALYWGHSFCAGSLIAPCWVLTAAHCLQDRPAPEDLTVVLGQERRNHSCEPCNTLAVRSYRLHEAFSPVSYQHDLALLRLQEDADGSCALLSPYVQPVALPSGAARPSETTLCQVAGWGHQFEGAEEYASFLQEAQVPFLSLERCSAPDVHGSSILPGMLCAGFLEGGTDACQGDSGGPLVCEDQAAERRLTLQGIISWGSGCGDRNKPGVYTDVAYYLAWIREHTVSGS*"
     misc_feature    4584..5312
                     /label="FXIIa SPD"
                     /ApEinfo_revcolor="#f58a5e"
                     /ApEinfo_fwdcolor="#f58a5e"
     misc_feature    4923..4925
                     /label="Cys467Ala"
                     /ApEinfo_revcolor="#b1ff67"
                     /ApEinfo_fwdcolor="#b1ff67"
ORIGIN
        1 gctgagcatg agacggaaat ctgctcgtca gtggtgctca cactgacgaa tcatgtacag
       61 atcataccga tgactgcctg gcgactcaca actaagcaag acagccggaa ccagcgccgg
      121 cgaacaccac tgcatatatg gcatatcaca acagtccaac tagtgcactg cagtacacgg
      181 tttccttgaa atttttttga ttcggtaatc tccgaacaga aggaagaacg aaggaaggag
      241 cacagactta gattggtata tatacgcata tgtagtgttg aagaaacatg aaattgccca
      301 gtattcttaa cccaactgca cagaacaaaa acgtgcagga aacgaagata aatcatgtcg
      361 aaagctacat ataaggaacg tgctgctact catcctagtc ctgttgctgc caagctattt
      421 aatatcatgc acgaaaagca aacaaacttg tgtgcttcat tggatgttcg taccaccaag
      481 gaattactgg agttagttga agcattaggt cccaaaattt gtttactaaa aacacatgtg
      541 gatatcttga ctgatttttc catggagggc acagttaagc cgctaaaggc attatccgcc
      601 aagtacaatt ttttactctt cgaggacaga aaatttgctg acattggtaa tacagtcaaa
      661 ttgcagtact ctgcgggtgt atacagaata gcagaatggg cagacattac gaatgcacac
      721 ggtgtggtgg gcccaggtat tgttagcggt ttgaagcagg cggcagaaga agtaacaaag
      781 gaacctagag gccttttgat gttagcagaa ttgtcatgca agggctccct atctactgga
      841 gaatatacta agggtactgt tgacattgcg aagagcgaca aagattttgt tatcggcttt
      901 attgctcaaa gagacatggg tggaagagat gaaggttacg attggttgat tatgacaccc
      961 ggtgtgggtt tagatgacaa gggagatgca ttgggtcaac agtatagaac cgtggatgat
     1021 gtggtttcta caggatctga cattattatt gttggaagag gactatttgc aaagggaagg
     1081 gatgctaagg tagagggtga acgttacaga aaagcaggct gggaagcata tttgagaaga
     1141 tgcggccagc aaaactaaaa aactgtatta taagtaaatg catgtatact aaactcacaa
     1201 attagagctt caatttaatt atatcagtta ttacccgagt atcacgtgct ataaaaataa
     1261 ttataattta aattttttaa tataaatata taaattaaaa atagaaagta aaaaaagaaa
     1321 ttaaagaaaa aatagttttt gttttccgaa gatgtaaaag actctagggg gatcgccaac
     1381 aaatactacc ttttatcttg ctcttcctgc tctcaggtat taatgccgaa ttgtttcatc
     1441 ttgtctgtgt agaaaaccac acacgaaaat cctgtgattt tacattttac ttatcgttaa
     1501 tcgaatgtat atctatttaa tctgcttttc ttgtctaata aatatatatg taaagtacgc
     1561 tttttgttga aattttttaa acctttgttt attttttttt cttcattccg taactcttct
     1621 accttcttta tttactttct aaaatccaaa tacaaaacat aaaaataaat aaacacagag
     1681 taaattccca aattattcca tcattaaaag atacgaggcg cgtgtaagtt acaggcaagc
     1741 gatccgtccc gagcggccgc gattatcaaa aaggatcttc acctagatcc ttttaaatta
     1801 aaaatgaagt tttaaatcaa tctaaagtat atatgagtaa acttggtctg acagttacca
     1861 atgcttaatc agtgaggcac ctatctcagc gatctgtcta tttcgttcat ccatagttgc
     1921 ctgactcccc gtcgtgtaga taactacgat acgggagggc ttaccatctg gccccagtgc
     1981 tgcaatgata ccgcgggacc cacgctcacc ggctccagat ttatcagcaa taaaccagcc
     2041 agccggaagg gccgagcgca gaagtggtcc tgcaacttta tccgcctcca tccagtctat
     2101 taattgttgc cgggaagcta gagtaagtag ttcgccagtt aatagtttgc gcaacgttgt
     2161 tgccattgct acaggcatcg tggtgtcacg ctcgtcgttt ggtatggctt cattcagctc
     2221 cggttcccaa cgatcaaggc gagttacatg atcccccatg ttgtgcaaaa aagcggttag
     2281 ctccttcggt cctccgatcg ttgtcagaag taagttggcc gcagtgttat cactcatggt
     2341 tatggcagca ctgcataatt ctcttactgt catgccatcc gtaagatgct tttctgtgac
     2401 tggtgagtac tcaaccaagt cattctgaga atagtgtatg cggcgaccga gttgctcttg
     2461 cccggcgtca atacgggata ataccgcgcc acatagcaga actttaaaag tgctcatcat
     2521 tggaaaacgt tcttcggggc gaaaactctc aaggatctta ccgctgttga gatccagttc
     2581 gatgtaaccc actcgtgcac ccaactgatc ttcagcatct tttactttca ccagcgtttc
     2641 tgggtgagca aaaacaggaa ggcaaaatgc cgcaaaaaag ggaataaggg cgacacggaa
     2701 atgttgaata ctcatactct tcctttttca atattattga agcatttatc agggttattg
     2761 tctcatgagc ggatacatat ttgaatgtat ttagaaaaat aaacaaatag gggttccgcg
     2821 cacatttccc cgaaaagtgc cacctgtcat gaccaaaatc ccttaacgtg agttttcgtt
     2881 ccactgagcg tcagaccccg tagaaaagat caaaggatct tcttgagatc ctttttttct
     2941 gcgcgtaatc tgctgcttgc aaacaaaaaa accaccgcta ccagcggtgg tttgtttgcc
     3001 ggatcaagag ctaccaactc tttttccgaa ggtaactggc ttcagcagag cgcagatacc
     3061 aaatactgtt cttctagtgt agccgtagtt aggccaccac ttcaagaact ctgtagcacc
     3121 gcctacatac ctcgctctgc taatcctgtt accagtggct gctgccagtg gcgataagtc
     3181 gtgtcttacc gggttggact caagacgata gttaccggat aaggcgcagc ggtcgggctg
     3241 aacggggggt tcgtgcacac agcccagctt ggagcgaacg acctacaccg aactgagata
     3301 cctacagcgt gagctatgag aaagcgccac gcttcccgaa gggagaaagg cggacaggta
     3361 tccggtaagc ggcagggtcg gaacaggaga gcgcacgagg gagcttccag ggggaaacgc
     3421 ctggtatctt tatagtcctg tcgggtttcg ccacctctga cttgagcgtc gatttttgtg
     3481 atgctcgtca ggggggcgga gcctatggaa aaacgccagc aacgcggcct ttttacggtt
     3541 cctggccttt tgctggcctt ttgctcacat gttctttcct gcgttatccc ctgattctgt
     3601 ggataaccgt gcggccgccc ctgaattcgc atctagatgg tagagccaca aacagccggt
     3661 acaagcaacg atctccagga ccatctgaat catgcgcgga tgacacgaac tcacgacggc
     3721 gatcacagac attaacccac agtacagaca ctgcgacaac gtggcaattc gtcgcaatac
     3781 cgtctcactg aactggccga taattgcaga cgaacgaacg cacccatgaa ccacacggtt
     3841 agtccaaaag gggcagttca gattccagat gcgggaatta gcttgctgcc accctcacct
     3901 cactaacgct gcggtgtgcg gatacttcat gctatttata gacgcgcgtg tcggaatcag
     3961 cacgcgcaag aaccaaatgg gaaaatcgga atgggtccag aactgctttg agtgctggct
     4021 attggcgtct gatttccgtt ttgggaatcc tttgccgcgc gcccctctca aaactccgca
     4081 caagtcccag aaagcgggaa agaaataaaa cgccaccaaa aaaaaaaaaa taaaagccaa
     4141 tcctcgaagc gtgggtggta ggccctggat tatcccgtac aagtatttct caggagtaaa
     4201 aaaaccgttt gttttggaat ttcccatttc gcggccacct acgccgctat ctttgcaaca
     4261 actatctgcg ataactcagc aaattttgca tattcgtgtt gcagtattgc gataatggga
     4321 gtcttacttc caacataacg gcagaaagaa atgtgagaaa attttgcatc ctttgcctcc
     4381 gttcaagtat ataaagtcgg catgcttgat aatctttctt tccatcctac attgttctaa
     4441 ttattcttat tctcctttat tctttcctaa cataccaaga aattaatctt ctgtcattcg
     4501 cttaaacact atatcaataa agatctatgT GGATGGCTTG GTGTGTGGCG GCCTTGAGTG
     4561 TTGTTGCCGT ATGTGGAGCC CCTGTTGTTG GTGGTTTGGT TGCTTTGAGA GGTGCTCATC
     4621 CATATATTGC TGCTTTGTAT TGGGGTCATT CTTTTTGTGC TGGTTCTTTG ATTGCTCCAT
     4681 GTTGGGTTTT GACTGCTGCT CATTGTTTGC AAGATAGACC AGCTCCAGAA GATTTGACTG
     4741 TTGTTTTGGG TCAAGAAAGA AGAAATCATT CTTGTGAACC ATGTAATACT TTGGCTGTTA
     4801 GATCTTATAG ATTGCATGAA GCTTTTTCTC CAGTTTCTTA TCAACATGAT TTGGCTTTGT
     4861 TGAGATTGCA AGAAGATGCT GATGGTTCTT GTGCTTTGTT GTCTCCATAT GTTCAACCAG
     4921 TTGCTTTGCC ATCTGGTGCT GCTAGACCAT CTGAAACTAC TTTGTGTCAA GTTGCTGGTT
     4981 GGGGTCATCA ATTTGAAGGT GCTGAAGAAT ATGCTTCTTT TTTGCAAGAA GCTCAAGTTC
     5041 CATTTTTGTC TTTGGAAAGA TGTTCTGCTC CAGATGTTCA TGGTTCTTCT ATTTTGCCAG
     5101 GTATGTTGTG TGCTGGTTTT TTGGAAGGTG GTACTGATGC TTGTCAAGGT GATTCTGGTG
     5161 GTCCATTGGT TTGTGAAGAT CAAGCTGCTG AAAGAAGATT GACTTTGCAA GGTATTATTT
     5221 CTTGGGGTTC TGGTTGTGGT GATAGAAATA AACCAGGTGT TTATACTGAT GTTGCTTATT
     5281 ATTTGGCTTG GATTAGAGAA CATACTGTTT CTGGATCCta actcgagagc ttttgattaa
     5341 gccttctagt ccaaaaaaca cgtttttttg tcatttattt cattttctta gaatagttta
     5401 gtttattcat tttatagtca cgaatgtttt atgattctat atagggttgc aaacaagcat
     5461 ttttcatttt atgttaaaac aatttcaggt ttacctttta ttctgcttgt ggtgacgcgt
     5521 gtatccgccc gctcttttgg tcacccatgt atgctg
//
