# Supplementary material for: High-throughput optimisation of protein secretion in yeast via an engineered biosensor
Source: bioRxiv preprint, doi:10.1101/2024.05.15.594099, version 2 (2024-05-16)
Supplement: Supplementary file 3 [file 594099_file04.zip › Supp_file_3_SPseqeunces/46_signal_peptides_NEW_2024-04-09/sp_P41945_MEL2_YEASX0-18.gb]

LOCUS       sp_P41945_MEL2_YEASX:0-1 105 bp ds-DNA     linear       15-NOV-2022
DEFINITION  .
FEATURES             Location/Qualifiers
ORIGIN
        1 GCATCGTCTC ATCGGTCTCA TATGTTTGCA TTTTATTTTC TAACGGCTTG CATCTCATTA
       61 AAGGGAGTCT TTGGTGCCCC TTGAGACCTG AGACGGCATG TGCAT
//
