# Supplementary material for: High-throughput optimisation of protein secretion in yeast via an engineered biosensor
Source: bioRxiv preprint, doi:10.1101/2024.05.15.594099, version 2 (2024-05-16)
Supplement: Supplementary file 3 [file 594099_file04.zip › Supp_file_3_SPseqeunces/46_signal_peptides_NEW_2024-04-09/sp_P13500_CCL2_HUMAN0-23.gb]

LOCUS       sp_P13500_CCL2_HUMAN:0-2 120 bp ds-DNA     linear       15-NOV-2022
DEFINITION  .
FEATURES             Location/Qualifiers
ORIGIN
        1 GCATCGTCTC ATCGGTCTCA TATGAAAGTG TCAGCCGCTC TTCTGTGCCT ATTATTGATC
       61 GCAGCGACCT TTATACCCCA GGGACTAGCC GCCCCTTGAG ACCTGAGACG GCATGTGCAT
//
