# Supplementary material for: High-throughput optimisation of protein secretion in yeast via an engineered biosensor
Source: bioRxiv preprint, doi:10.1101/2024.05.15.594099, version 2 (2024-05-16)
Supplement: Supplementary file 3 [file 594099_file04.zip › Supp_file_3_SPseqeunces/46_signal_peptides_NEW_2024-04-09/sp_P80075_CCL8_HUMAN0-23.gb]

LOCUS       sp_P80075_CCL8_HUMAN:0-2 120 bp ds-DNA     linear       15-NOV-2022
DEFINITION  .
FEATURES             Location/Qualifiers
ORIGIN
        1 GCATCGTCTC ATCGGTCTCA TATGAAGGTT TCCGCCGCAC TGTTGTGTTT ATTATTGATG
       61 GCCGCAACGT TCTCCCCTCA AGGACTAGCA GCCCCTTGAG ACCTGAGACG GCATGTGCAT
//
