# Supplementary material for: High-throughput optimisation of protein secretion in yeast via an engineered biosensor
Source: bioRxiv preprint, doi:10.1101/2024.05.15.594099, version 2 (2024-05-16)
Supplement: Supplementary file 3 [file 594099_file04.zip › Supp_file_3_SPseqeunces/46_signal_peptides_NEW_2024-04-09/sp_Q6NUI6_CHADL_HUMAN0-30.gb]

LOCUS       sp_Q6NUI6_CHADL_HUMAN:0- 141 bp ds-DNA     linear       15-NOV-2022
DEFINITION  .
FEATURES             Location/Qualifiers
ORIGIN
        1 GCATCGTCTC ATCGGTCTCA TATGGAGGGA CCGCGTTCCT CTACGCACGT GCCATTAGTC
       61 TTGCCCCTGC TAGTGCTTTT ATTACTAGCA CCGGCCAGGC AGGCCGCCGC CGCCCCTTGA
      121 GACCTGAGAC GGCATGTGCA T
//
