# Supplementary material for: High-throughput optimisation of protein secretion in yeast via an engineered biosensor
Source: bioRxiv preprint, doi:10.1101/2024.05.15.594099, version 2 (2024-05-16)
Supplement: Supplementary file 3 [file 594099_file04.zip › Supp_file_3_SPseqeunces/46_signal_peptides_NEW_2024-04-09/sp_P08640_FLO11_YEAST0-21.gb]

LOCUS       sp_P08640_FLO11_YEAST:0- 114 bp ds-DNA     linear       15-NOV-2022
DEFINITION  .
FEATURES             Location/Qualifiers
ORIGIN
        1 GCATCGTCTC ATCGGTCTCA TATGCAAAGA CCATTTCTAC TAGCTTACTT GGTTTTAAGT
       61 CTTTTGTTCA ACTCAGCACT TGGGGCCCCT TGAGACCTGA GACGGCATGT GCAT
//
