# Supplementary material for: High-throughput optimisation of protein secretion in yeast via an engineered biosensor
Source: bioRxiv preprint, doi:10.1101/2024.05.15.594099, version 2 (2024-05-16)
Supplement: Supplementary file 3 [file 594099_file04.zip › Supp_file_3_SPseqeunces/46_signal_peptides_NEW_2024-04-09/sp_P32603_SPR1_YEAST0-20.gb]

LOCUS       sp_P32603_SPR1_YEAST:0-2 111 bp ds-DNA     linear       15-NOV-2022
DEFINITION  .
FEATURES             Location/Qualifiers
ORIGIN
        1 GCATCGTCTC ATCGGTCTCA TATGGTGTCC TTCAGAGGAC TGACGACCTT GACACTGCTT
       61 TTTACGAAAC TGGTTAATTG CGCCCCTTGA GACCTGAGAC GGCATGTGCA T
//
