# Supplementary material for: High-throughput optimisation of protein secretion in yeast via an engineered biosensor
Source: bioRxiv preprint, doi:10.1101/2024.05.15.594099, version 2 (2024-05-16)
Supplement: Supplementary file 3 [file 594099_file04.zip › Supp_file_3_SPseqeunces/46_signal_peptides_NEW_2024-04-09/sp_Q11129_MEL_SACMI0-18.gb]

LOCUS       sp_Q11129_MEL_SACMI:0-18 105 bp ds-DNA     linear       15-NOV-2022
DEFINITION  .
FEATURES             Location/Qualifiers
ORIGIN
        1 GCATCGTCTC ATCGGTCTCA TATGAGTTAC ATCTACCTTT TTATTACTGC GGCAGCAGTA
       61 ACAGGCGCAT TAGGCGCCCC TTGAGACCTG AGACGGCATG TGCAT
//
