# Supplementary material for: High-throughput optimisation of protein secretion in yeast via an engineered biosensor
Source: bioRxiv preprint, doi:10.1101/2024.05.15.594099, version 2 (2024-05-16)
Supplement: Supplementary file 3 [file 594099_file04.zip › Supp_file_3_SPseqeunces/46_signal_peptides_NEW_2024-04-09/sp_Q9H2A7_CXL16_HUMAN0-29.gb]

LOCUS       sp_Q9H2A7_CXL16_HUMAN:0- 138 bp ds-DNA     linear       15-NOV-2022
DEFINITION  .
FEATURES             Location/Qualifiers
ORIGIN
        1 GCATCGTCTC ATCGGTCTCA TATGGGGAGA GACCTACGTC CTGGATCTCG TGTTCTTCTA
       61 CTACTACTGC TATTACTGCT AGTATATCTG ACCCAGCCGG GAAATGGCGC CCCTTGAGAC
      121 CTGAGACGGC ATGTGCAT
//
