# Supplementary material for: High-throughput optimisation of protein secretion in yeast via an engineered biosensor
Source: bioRxiv preprint, doi:10.1101/2024.05.15.594099, version 2 (2024-05-16)
Supplement: Supplementary file 3 [file 594099_file04.zip › Supp_file_3_SPseqeunces/46_signal_peptides_NEW_2024-04-09/sp_P47032_PRY1_YEAST0-19.gb]

LOCUS       sp_P47032_PRY1_YEAST:0-1 108 bp ds-DNA     linear       15-NOV-2022
DEFINITION  .
FEATURES             Location/Qualifiers
ORIGIN
        1 GCATCGTCTC ATCGGTCTCA TATGAAACTA AGCAAGCTGA GTATTTTAAC CAGTGCCCTA
       61 GCTACGTCAG CGTTAGCCGC CCCTTGAGAC CTGAGACGGC ATGTGCAT
//
