# Supplementary material for: High-throughput optimisation of protein secretion in yeast via an engineered biosensor
Source: bioRxiv preprint, doi:10.1101/2024.05.15.594099, version 2 (2024-05-16)
Supplement: Supplementary file 3 [file 594099_file04.zip › Supp_file_3_SPseqeunces/46_signal_peptides_NEW_2024-04-09/sp_Q12127_CCW12_YEAST0-20.gb]

LOCUS       sp_Q12127_CCW12_YEAST:0- 111 bp ds-DNA     linear       15-NOV-2022
DEFINITION  .
FEATURES             Location/Qualifiers
ORIGIN
        1 GCATCGTCTC ATCGGTCTCA TATGCAGTTC AGCACTGTAG CGTCAATTGC TGCGGTGGCC
       61 GCGGTAGCCA GCGCAGCGGC CGCCCCTTGA GACCTGAGAC GGCATGTGCA T
//
