# Supplementary material for: High-throughput optimisation of protein secretion in yeast via an engineered biosensor
Source: bioRxiv preprint, doi:10.1101/2024.05.15.594099, version 2 (2024-05-16)
Supplement: Supplementary file 3 [file 594099_file04.zip › Supp_file_3_SPseqeunces/46_signal_peptides_NEW_2024-04-09/sp_P41946_MEL5_YEASX0-18.gb]

LOCUS       sp_P41946_MEL5_YEASX:0-1 105 bp ds-DNA     linear       15-NOV-2022
DEFINITION  .
FEATURES             Location/Qualifiers
ORIGIN
        1 GCATCGTCTC ATCGGTCTCA TATGTTCGCG TTTTATTTCT TAACGGCTTG TACGACCCTG
       61 AAGGGCGTTT TCGGCGCCCC TTGAGACCTG AGACGGCATG TGCAT
//
