# Supplementary material for: High-throughput optimisation of protein secretion in yeast via an engineered biosensor
Source: bioRxiv preprint, doi:10.1101/2024.05.15.594099, version 2 (2024-05-16)
Supplement: Supplementary file 3 [file 594099_file04.zip › Supp_file_3_SPseqeunces/46_signal_peptides_NEW_2024-04-09/sp_A6ZZG0_PIR1_YEAS70-18.gb]

LOCUS       sp_A6ZZG0_PIR1_YEAS7:0-1 105 bp ds-DNA     linear       15-NOV-2022
DEFINITION  .
FEATURES             Location/Qualifiers
ORIGIN
        1 GCATCGTCTC ATCGGTCTCA TATGCAATAC AAAAAATCCC TGGTCGCGAG CGCGTTAGTT
       61 GCGACGTCCC TAGCTGCCCC TTGAGACCTG AGACGGCATG TGCAT
//
