# Supplementary material for: High-throughput optimisation of protein secretion in yeast via an engineered biosensor
Source: bioRxiv preprint, doi:10.1101/2024.05.15.594099, version 2 (2024-05-16)
Supplement: Supplementary file 3 [file 594099_file04.zip › Supp_file_3_SPseqeunces/46_signal_peptides_NEW_2024-04-09/sp_Q9UKQ2_ADA28_HUMAN0-18.gb]

LOCUS       sp_Q9UKQ2_ADA28_HUMAN:0- 105 bp ds-DNA     linear       15-NOV-2022
DEFINITION  .
FEATURES             Location/Qualifiers
ORIGIN
        1 GCATCGTCTC ATCGGTCTCA TATGCTACAG GGCCTGCTAC CTGTATCCTT ACTACTGTCT
       61 GTAGCCGTCT CTGCAGCCCC TTGAGACCTG AGACGGCATG TGCAT
//
