# Supplementary material for: High-throughput optimisation of protein secretion in yeast via an engineered biosensor
Source: bioRxiv preprint, doi:10.1101/2024.05.15.594099, version 2 (2024-05-16)
Supplement: Supplementary file 3 [file 594099_file04.zip › Supp_file_3_SPseqeunces/46_signal_peptides_NEW_2024-04-09/sp_Q12335_PST2_YEAST0-21.gb]

LOCUS       sp_Q12335_PST2_YEAST:0-2 114 bp ds-DNA     linear       15-NOV-2022
DEFINITION  .
FEATURES             Location/Qualifiers
ORIGIN
        1 GCATCGTCTC ATCGGTCTCA TATGCCCAGG GTCGCAATCA TCATATATAC GCTTTATGGT
       61 CACGTGGCAG CTACGGCTGA GGCGGCCCCT TGAGACCTGA GACGGCATGT GCAT
//
