# Supplementary material for: High-throughput optimisation of protein secretion in yeast via an engineered biosensor
Source: bioRxiv preprint, doi:10.1101/2024.05.15.594099, version 2 (2024-05-16)
Supplement: Supplementary file 3 [file 594099_file04.zip › Supp_file_3_SPseqeunces/46_signal_peptides_NEW_2024-04-09/sp_P25653_FIG2_YEAST0-22.gb]

LOCUS       sp_P25653_FIG2_YEAST:0-2 117 bp ds-DNA     linear       15-NOV-2022
DEFINITION  .
FEATURES             Location/Qualifiers
ORIGIN
        1 GCATCGTCTC ATCGGTCTCA TATGAACTCT TTTGCCTCCT TAGGGCTTAT TTATTCTGTT
       61 GTGAACCTAC TAACAAGGGT CGAAGCGGCC CCTTGAGACC TGAGACGGCA TGTGCAT
//
