# Supplementary material for: High-throughput optimisation of protein secretion in yeast via an engineered biosensor
Source: bioRxiv preprint, doi:10.1101/2024.05.15.594099, version 2 (2024-05-16)
Supplement: Supplementary file 3 [file 594099_file04.zip › Supp_file_3_SPseqeunces/46_signal_peptides_NEW_2024-04-09/sp_P10594_INV1_YEASX0-19.gb]

LOCUS       sp_P10594_INV1_YEASX:0-1 108 bp ds-DNA     linear       15-NOV-2022
DEFINITION  .
FEATURES             Location/Qualifiers
ORIGIN
        1 GCATCGTCTC ATCGGTCTCA TATGCTACTG CAAGCTTTCC TTTTCCTGTT GGCCGGTTTT
       61 GCAGCCAAGA TATCCGCTGC CCCTTGAGAC CTGAGACGGC ATGTGCAT
//
