# Supplementary material for: High-throughput optimisation of protein secretion in yeast via an engineered biosensor
Source: bioRxiv preprint, doi:10.1101/2024.05.15.594099, version 2 (2024-05-16)
Supplement: Supplementary file 3 [file 594099_file04.zip › Supp_file_3_SPseqeunces/46_signal_peptides_NEW_2024-04-09/sp_P43652_AFAM_HUMAN0-21.gb]

LOCUS       sp_P43652_AFAM_HUMAN:0-2 114 bp ds-DNA     linear       15-NOV-2022
DEFINITION  .
FEATURES             Location/Qualifiers
ORIGIN
        1 GCATCGTCTC ATCGGTCTCA TATGAAATTA TTAAAACTTA CTGGGTTCAT CTTCTTTCTT
       61 TTTTTTTTAA CAGAGAGCCT TACTGCCCCT TGAGACCTGA GACGGCATGT GCAT
//
