# Supplementary material for: High-throughput optimisation of protein secretion in yeast via an engineered biosensor
Source: bioRxiv preprint, doi:10.1101/2024.05.15.594099, version 2 (2024-05-16)
Supplement: Supplementary file 3 [file 594099_file04.zip › Supp_file_3_SPseqeunces/46_signal_peptides_NEW_2024-04-09/sp_Q99645_EPYC_HUMAN0-19.gb]

LOCUS       sp_Q99645_EPYC_HUMAN:0-1 108 bp ds-DNA     linear       15-NOV-2022
DEFINITION  .
FEATURES             Location/Qualifiers
ORIGIN
        1 GCATCGTCTC ATCGGTCTCA TATGAAAACT CTGGCCGGGT TAGTTCTTGG GTTGGTGATA
       61 TTTGATGCTG CGGTGACTGC CCCTTGAGAC CTGAGACGGC ATGTGCAT
//
