# Supplementary material for: High-throughput optimisation of protein secretion in yeast via an engineered biosensor
Source: bioRxiv preprint, doi:10.1101/2024.05.15.594099, version 2 (2024-05-16)
Supplement: Supplementary file 3 [file 594099_file04.zip › Supp_file_3_SPseqeunces/46_signal_peptides_NEW_2024-04-09/sp_P24347_MMP11_HUMAN0-33.gb]

LOCUS       sp_P24347_MMP11_HUMAN:0- 150 bp ds-DNA     linear       15-NOV-2022
DEFINITION  .
FEATURES             Location/Qualifiers
ORIGIN
        1 GCATCGTCTC ATCGGTCTCA TATGGCCCCA GCAGCGTGGT TGCGTTCCGC TGCGGCCAGG
       61 GCTTTGCTTC CCCCCATGTT ACTGTTACTA CTTCAGCCCC CTCCGTTACT GGCGAGGGCC
      121 GCCCCTTGAG ACCTGAGACG GCATGTGCAT
//
