# Supplementary material for: High-throughput optimisation of protein secretion in yeast via an engineered biosensor
Source: bioRxiv preprint, doi:10.1101/2024.05.15.594099, version 2 (2024-05-16)
Supplement: Supplementary file 3 [file 594099_file04.zip › Supp_file_3_SPseqeunces/46_signal_peptides_NEW_2024-04-09/sp_Q876J2_SPR1_SACU70-20.gb]

LOCUS       sp_Q876J2_SPR1_SACU7:0-2 111 bp ds-DNA     linear       15-NOV-2022
DEFINITION  .
FEATURES             Location/Qualifiers
ORIGIN
        1 GCATCGTCTC ATCGGTCTCA TATGGTATCC TTCAAGCGTT TGACGACTTT GGCCCTAAGT
       61 TTTACCCAAC TGGTGAACTG CGCCCCTTGA GACCTGAGAC GGCATGTGCA T
//
