# Supplementary material for: High-throughput optimisation of protein secretion in yeast via an engineered biosensor
Source: bioRxiv preprint, doi:10.1101/2024.05.15.594099, version 2 (2024-05-16)
Supplement: Supplementary file 3 [file 594099_file04.zip › Supp_file_3_SPseqeunces/46_signal_peptides_NEW_2024-04-09/sp_A6NGW2_STRCL_HUMAN0-25.gb]

LOCUS       sp_A6NGW2_STRCL_HUMAN:0- 126 bp ds-DNA     linear       15-NOV-2022
DEFINITION  .
FEATURES             Location/Qualifiers
ORIGIN
        1 GCATCGTCTC ATCGGTCTCA TATGGCGTTG AGTCTGTGGC CGCTTCTTCT ACTGTTACTG
       61 CTACTTTTGT TATTGAGCTT CGCAGTAACG CTAGCGGCCC CTTGAGACCT GAGACGGCAT
      121 GTGCAT
//
