# Supplementary material for: High-throughput optimisation of protein secretion in yeast via an engineered biosensor
Source: bioRxiv preprint, doi:10.1101/2024.05.15.594099, version 2 (2024-05-16)
Supplement: Supplementary file 3 [file 594099_file04.zip › Supp_file_3_SPseqeunces/46_signal_peptides_NEW_2024-04-09/sp_Q05164_HPF1_YEAST0-23.gb]

LOCUS       sp_Q05164_HPF1_YEAST:0-2 120 bp ds-DNA     linear       15-NOV-2022
DEFINITION  .
FEATURES             Location/Qualifiers
ORIGIN
        1 GCATCGTCTC ATCGGTCTCA TATGTTTAAC AGGTTCAATA AATTACAGGC GGCCTTGGCT
       61 CTGGTTCTAT ATAGCCAAAG TGCTCTTGGG GCCCCTTGAG ACCTGAGACG GCATGTGCAT
//
