# Supplementary material for: High-throughput optimisation of protein secretion in yeast via an engineered biosensor
Source: bioRxiv preprint, doi:10.1101/2024.05.15.594099, version 2 (2024-05-16)
Supplement: Supplementary file 3 [file 594099_file04.zip › Supp_file_3_SPseqeunces/46_signal_peptides_NEW_2024-04-09/sp_P31431_SDC4_HUMAN0-20.gb]

LOCUS       sp_P31431_SDC4_HUMAN:0-2 111 bp ds-DNA     linear       15-NOV-2022
DEFINITION  .
FEATURES             Location/Qualifiers
ORIGIN
        1 GCATCGTCTC ATCGGTCTCA TATGGCTCCG GCCAGGCTTT TTGCGTTACT TTTGTTCTTC
       61 GTTGGCGGTG TCGCGGAGTC AGCCCCTTGA GACCTGAGAC GGCATGTGCA T
//
